>Addgene plasmid #14918 | pAJ50 | depositor full sequence | sequence record 8187 | Author sequence
AAGCTTGATTATCGTAGTGAGAGGACGTGTAGAGATAATAAATTTCCCAACTTAATCTATTATAGGAACT
TAGTTAAAAATGATTGTATTGGTCCTCTTTGTGAAAGTGTGGAAAAGAGGTACCTCGTAGTTTTTTTCTT
CTCAATTCTCATCATCACCCTGTGTAACATCACATCTCATATAGAGAAATCGCGACTTTTATTGCTTAGC
ATATACTTTGTAAGTTGTTTTCACTGAGGCTTTGTCCATCACACGCTACACATTATCGCTGTTATTTTTA
TTATTTATATTTATTAGTAATAATATTAAATAAACACATAGGAATTTTGTCTTTGTTGGCCCTTCCAGCC
TAAATAGTTATAAAATCTACCTTCTATTATACATACGCATATGTTATTTAAAAAGTTGAAGTGATTTCTC
TTCTACAGAAACTACACATTTATCTTCTTATTTTCTTCCAAACATATAGCAATAATAATTTAAAACTTTT
TCTTACTCCTCCCAGAGTTTGTTAAGTTGATCATATTTAAAATTCTTCTGTCTTCTACAACAAATAATAT
ATTTATTATAACACCAACTACCTCGTTCCAAGTATTACGTAGGAGCATATACATACCACAATGCTTAGGA
AATGGGGCGGTTATGATATAACATTATTTCAATGTAACATTCTTTTTTACCACATATATTTTCTACTGAA
TTCTGAAAACTCAATTTCAAACCTCCTATATATATATATTGTTAGGCACTTCTAAGATTATAATTCATTT
AACTCTCTTAAATTTATCTATTTTAAATTTTTCCTTTTTTGTATTATTTATACTATTATATCGAAACTTT
ATTATTACATGTACTATTTAACTTTTATTTTCTTATATAATAATAATACTAAATAATAACTGATAATCGT
ATCTGTAGAGATTATTGAATTGTGATTAGTAATGTAAAGTAAATCTATATTAAGATATCTCAAAGATGCA
CTCAAGTTATTTGAAAAATTTCTTATACATAGATTAATACTTATATTAAGAAACTTTAAAAAAAAGTTTT
AAATAAAAAAAAAAATTCACAATTGTACTATTTTATCTTGTCGTTCAGTTTATCACCGTAGTATTTTTAT
GGCTAGTAATATTCATCATTTTTAGATAAACTAACTTGCTATAGAAAATGTGTGACGAAGAGGTTGCCGC
TGCAGGTCGACTAGAGGATCCCCGGGATTGGCCAAAGGACCCAAAGGTATGTTTCGAATGATACTAACAT
AACATAGAACATTTTCAGGAGGACCCTTGGAGGGTACCGGTAAAAATGGCATCATCAGAAGATGTTATTA
AAGAATTTATGAGATTCAAAGTTAAAATGGAAGGTTCAGTTAACGGTCATGAATTTGAAATTGAAGGTGA
AGGTGAAGGTAGACCATATGAAGGTACACAAACAGCAAAATTAAAAGTTACAAAAGGTGGTCCATTACCA
TTTGCATGGGATATTCTTTCACCACAATTTCAATATGGTAGTAAAGCATATGTTAAACATCCAGCAGATA
TTCCAGATTATCTTAAACTTTCATTTCCAGAAGGTTTTAAATGGGAAAGAATTATGAATTTTGAAGATGG
TGGTGTTGTAACAGTTACTCAAGATTCAACATTACAAGATGGTGAATTTATTTATAAAGTTAAATTAAGA
GGTACCAATTTTCCATCAGATGGTCCAGTAATGCAAAAAAAAACTATGGGTTGGGAAGCATCAACAGAAA
GAATGTATCCAGAAGATGGTGCACTAAAAGGTGAAATTAAAATGAGATTAAAACTTAAGGATGGTGGTCA
TTATGATGCAGAAGTTAAAACAACTTATAAAGCTAAAAAACAAGTTCAATTACCAGGTGCTTATAAAACA
GATATTAAATTAGATATTATTTCACATAATGAAGATTATACTATTGTTGAACAATATGAAAGAGCAGAAG
GTAGACATTCAACAGGTGCAGGATCTCCTAGGAATTTATTTTGATAAGTCTCGCGTATTTTATTTGTAAT
AATNTTATAATAAGATCAATTTACATTTATACTGATAAAATTGACACAATTACACTTTTTATTATAAAAT
ATTTTAAAATATTTCTATCAAAAGGTTTATTTTTGTTTTAAATATAATGGTTTTTTTTGTAAAAAATACT
TATTTCGTTTGATAATCTTTATTCAGAGATTTGAATAATTTTAAATAAAGTAGTTTAGTTTTCATATAAA
AGTTAATGGTATATATAAATATTTAAATAGTAAAGATTGAATCAGTATTCAAAATGACACCTAAAAGTTA
TTCTATTTCTAGCTATAACAATAATAATAAAGATAATTATGATACAGATTTAGAAAAAAAAATAAGGTTA
AATTAATTAATTCTATTTTTAATTAAAATGATTTAAGGGAGTTAAATGAAACAGAAACAGATTGGGTCTC
TATATATTTAGTTTATGTAATGTTATTTTTTGGTGGAATACAAATAACGGTATATTTTACTTCAATGTGG
CCATACTTATCAACAATAAATAGTAAGGCAAATGTAGATACTTTAGGGTGGGTTGTAGCACTAGTCGGCC
GTACGGGCCCTTTCGTCTCGCGCGTTTCGGTGATGACGGTGAAAACCTCTGACACATGCAGCTCCCGGAG
ACGGTCACAGCTTGTCTGTAAGCGGATGCCGGGAGCAGACAAGCCCGTCAGGGCGCGTCAGCGGGTGTTG
GCGGGTGTCGGGGCTGGCTTAACTATGCGGCATCAGAGCAGATTGTACTGAGAGTGCACCATATGCGGTG
TGAAATACCGCACAGATGCGTAAGGAGAAAATACCGCATCAGGCGGCCTTAAGGGCCTCGTGATACGCCT
ATTTTTATAGGTTAATGTCATGATAATAATGGTTTCTTAGACGTCAGGTGGCACTTTTCGGGGAAATGTG
CGCGGAACCCCTATTTGTTTATTTTTCTAAATACATTCAAATATGTATCCGCTCATGAGACAATAACCCT
GATAAATGCTTCAATAATATTGAAAAAGGAAGAGTATGAGTATTCAACATTTCCGTGTCGCCCTTATTCC
CTTTTTTGCGGCATTTTGCCTTCCTGTTTTTGCTCACCCAGAAACGCTGGTGAAAGTAAAAGATGCTGAA
GATCAGTTGGGTGCACGAGTGGGTTACATCGAACTGGATCTCAACAGCGGTAAGATCCTTGAGAGTTTTC
GCCCCGAAGAACGTTTTCCAATGATGAGCACTTTTAAAGTTCTGCTATGTGGCGCGGTATTATCCCGTAT
TGACGCCGGGCAAGAGCAACTCGGTCGCCGCATACACTATTCTCAGAATGACTTGGTTGAGTACTCACCA
GTCACAGAAAAGCATCTTACGGATGGCATGACAGTAAGAGAATTATGCAGTGCTGCCATAACCATGAGTG
ATAACACTGCGGCCAACTTACTTCTGACAACGATCGGAGGACCGAAGGAGCTAACCGCTTTTTTGCACAA
CATGGGGGATCATGTAACTCGCCTTGATCGTTGGGAACCGGAGCTGAATGAAGCCATACCAAACGACGAG
CGTGACACCACGATGCCTGTAGCAATGGCAACAACGTTGCGCAAACTATTAACTGGCGAACTACTTACTC
TAGCTTCCCGGCAACAATTAATAGACTGGATGGAGGCGGATAAAGTTGCAGGACCACTTCTGCGCTCGGC
CCTTCCGGCTGGCTGGTTTATTGCTGATAAATCTGGAGCCGGTGAGCGTGGGTCTCGCGGTATCATTGCA
GCACTGGGGCCAGATGGTAAGCCCTCCCGTATCGTAGTTATCTACACGACGGGGAGTCAGGCAACTATGG
ATGAACGAAATAGACAGATCGCTGAGATAGGTGCCTCACTGATTAAGCATTGGTAACTGTCAGACCAAGT
TTACTCATATATACTTTAGATTGATTTAAAACTTCATTTTTAATTTAAAAGGATCTAGGTGAAGATCCTT
TTTGATAATCTCATGACCAAAATCCCTTAACGTGAGTTTTCGTTCCACTGAGCGTCAGACCCCGTAGAAA
AGATCAAAGGATCTTCTTGAGATCCTTTTTTTCTGCGCGTAATCTGCTGCTTGCAAACAAAAAAACCACC
GCTACCAGCGGTGGTTTGTTTGCCGGATCAAGAGCTACCAACTCTTTTTCCGAAGGTAACTGGCTTCAGC
AGAGCGCAGATACCAAATACTGTCCTTCTAGTGTAGCCGTAGTTAGGCCACCACTTCAAGAACTCTGTAG
CACCGCCTACATACCTCGCTCTGCTAATCCTGTTACCAGTGGCTGCTGCCAGTGGCGATAAGTCGTGTCT
TACCGGGTTGGACTCAAGACGATAGTTACCGGATAAGGCGCAGCGGTCGGGCTGAACGGGGGGTTCGTGC
ACACAGCCCAGCTTGGAGCGAACGACCTACACCGAACTGAGATACCTACAGCGTGAGCATTGAGAAAGCG
CCACGCTTCCCGAAGGGAGAAAGGCGGACAGGTATCCGGTAAGCGGCAGGGTCGGAACAGGAGAGCGCAC
GAGGGAGCTTCCAGGGGGAAACGCCTGGTATCTTTATAGTCCTGTCGGGTTTCGCCACCTCTGACTTGAG
CGTCGATTTTTGTGATGCTCGTCAGGGGGGCGGAGCCTATGGAAAAACGCCAGCAACGCGGCCTTTTTAC
GGTTCCTGGCCTTTTGCTGGCCTTTTGCTCACATGTTCTTTCCTGCGTTATCCCCTGATTCTGTGGATAA
CCGTATTACCGCCTTTGAGTGAGCTGATACCGCTCGCCGCAGCCGAACGACCGAGCGCAGCGAGTCAGTG
AGCGAGGAAGCGGAAGAGCGCCCAATACGCAAACCGCCTCTCCCCGCGCGTTGGCCGATTCATTAATGCA
GCTGGCACGACAGGTTTCCCGACTGGAAAGCGGGCAGTGAGCGCAACGCAATTAATGTGAGTTAGCTCAC
TCATTAGGCACCCCAGGCTTTACACTTTATGCTTCCGGCTCGTATGTTGTGTGGAATTGTGAGCGGATAA
CAATTTCACACAGGAAACAGCTATGACCATGATTACGCCAAGCTGTAAGTTTAAACATGATCTTACTAAC
TAACTATTCTCATTTAAATTTTCAGAGCTTAAAAATGGCTGAAATCACTCACAACGATGGATACGCTAAC
AACTTGGAAATGAAAT
Features (pLannotate 1.2.2; 10 found; start..end, strand, type, name):
   1306..1980    +  CDS            mRFP1: mRFP1 is a basic (constitutively fluorescent) red fluorescent protein published in 2002, derived from Discosoma sp.. It is reported to be a somewhat slowly-maturing monomer with low acid sensitivity.
   2607..2642    +  CDS            rop (fragment): Rop protein, which maintains plasmids at low copy number; rop
   2744..2843    +  misc_feature   bom (fragment): basis of mobility region from pBR322
   2941..3045    +  promoter       AmpR promoter: bla
   3046..3906    +  CDS            AmpR: β-lactamase; bla; confers resistance to ampicillin, carbenicillin, and related antibiotics
   4077..4665    +  rep_origin     ori: high-copy-number ColE1/pMB1/pBR322/pUC origin of replication
   4848..4940    +  CDS            lacI (fragment): lac repressor; lacI; The lac repressor binds to the lac operator to inhibit transcription in E. coli. This inhibition can be relieved by adding lactose or isopropyl-β-D-thiogalactopyranoside (IPTG).
   4953..4974    +  protein_bind   CAP binding site: CAP binding activates transcription in the presence of cAMP. E. coli catabolite activator protein
   4989..5019    +  promoter       lac promoter: promoter for the E. coli lac operon
   5027..5043    +  protein_bind   lac operator: The lac repressor binds to the lac operator to inhibit transcription in E. coli. This inhibition can be relieved by adding lactose or isopropyl-β-D-thiogalactopyranoside (IPTG). lac repressor encoded by lacI
