[The description below was written by a language model from this plasmid's Addgene catalogue record and pLannotate feature annotations shown in this document.]
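Description:
pAJ50 is a worm expression plasmid built on the pAJ08 backbone for transgenesis in the parasitic nematode Strongyloides stercoralis, according to the associated publications. It is maintained in E. coli through a high-copy ColE1/pUC-type origin of replication and selected with ampicillin via the β-lactamase gene and its native promoter. The backbone also retains typical cloning-vector remnants: fragments of rop, the pBR322 bom region and lacI, together with a CAP binding site, lac promoter and lac operator. These are bacterial leftovers and not part of the nematode expression unit.

The payload is mRFPmars, an enhanced monomeric red fluorescent protein of about 680 bp, inserted between AgeI and AvrII sites that both remain intact. This should allow the reporter to be exchanged. The catalogue lists Dictyostelium discoideum as the species because this synthetic variant was developed for use in that organism. The automated annotation identifies the coding sequence as mRFP1, the Discosoma-derived monomeric red protein. The feature table leaves roughly 1.3 kb upstream of the reporter and about 600 bp downstream unannotated, and the record does not name the promoter or 3′ UTR that drive expression in the worm. The cited papers concern endogenous Strongyloides non-coding control elements and a common multifunctional 3′ UTR, so these regions probably hold such elements, but their identity cannot be confirmed from the fields given.

The publication titles point to use as a red fluorescent reporter for cell- or tissue-specific transgene expression in S. stercoralis, and for co-transformation alongside constructs carrying other reporters.
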