Addgene plasmid #14918: pAJ50
Depositing lab: James Lok. Depositing organization: University of Pennsylvania. Publication: Strongyloides stercoralis: cell- and tissue-specific transgene expression and co-transformation with vector constructs incorporating a common multifunctional 3' UTR. Junio AB, Li X, Massey HC, Nolan TJ, Todd Lamitina S, Sundaram MV, Lok JB. Exp Parasitol. 2008 Feb . 118(2):253-65. 10.1016/j.exppara.2007.08.018 PubMed 17945217.
Backbone
  Vector backbone: pAJ08
  Backbone size w/o insert (bp): 4515
  Vector type: Worm Expression
Growth in bacteria
  Bacterial resistance: Ampicillin, 100 μg/mL
  Growth temperature: 37°C
  Growth strain: DH5alpha
  Copy number: Unknown
Gene/Insert
  Gene/Insert name: enhanced monomeric red fluorescent protein (alt names: mRFPmars; synthetic RFP)
  Species: Dictyostelium discoideum
  Insert size (bp): 682
  GenBank ID: AY679163
  Cloning method: Restriction Enzyme; 5′ cloning site AgeI (not destroyed); 3′ cloning site AvrII (not destroyed)
  Sequencing primers: 5′ M13
Resource information
  A portion of this plasmid was derived from a plasmid made by: Provided in by Dr. Jakob Franke at the Dicty Stock Center, Columbia University (http://dictybase.org/stockcenter/stockcenter.html). Paper: FEBS Letters 577 (2004) 227–232. A brilliant monomeric red fluorescent protein to visualize cytoskeleton dynamics in Dictyostelium.
Terms and licenses: Academic/Nonprofit Terms; Industry Terms: Not Available to Industry
Depositor comments: PAPER:Int J Parasitol. 2006 May 31;36(6):671-9. Epub 2006 Feb 7 Successful transgenesis of the parasitic nematode Strongyloides stercoralis requires endogenous non-coding control elements.
How to cite: pAJ50 was a gift from James Lok (Addgene plasmid # 14918 ; http://n2t.net/addgene:14918 ; RRID:Addgene_14918)
