>Addgene plasmid #14918 | pAJ50 | addgene partial sequence | sequence record 21487 | 14918 with M13R
CTTACTAACTAACTATTCTCATTTAAATTTTCAGAGCTTAAAAATGGCTGAAATCACTCACAACGATGGA
TACGCTAACAACTTGGAAATGAAATAAGCTTGATTATCGTAGTGAGAGGACGTGTAGAGATAATAAATTT
CCCAACTTAATCTATTATAGGAACTTAGTTAAAAATGATTGTATTGGTCCTCTTTGTGAAAGTGTGGAAA
AGAGGTACCTCGTAGTTTTTTTCTTCTCAATTCTCATCATCACCCTGTGTAACATCACATCTCATATAGA
GAAATCGCGACTTTTATTGCTTAGCATATACTTTGTAAGTTGTTTTCACTGAGGCTTTGTCCATCACACG
CTACACATTATCGCTGTTATTTTTATTATTTATATTTATTAGTAATAATATTAAATAAACACATAGGAAT
TTTGTCTTTGTTGGCCCTTCCAGCCTAAATAGTTATAAAATCTACCTTCTATTATACATACGCATATGTT
ATTTAAAAAGTTGAAGTGATTTCTCTTCTACAGAAACTACACATTTATCTTCTTATTTTCTTCCAAACAT
ATAGCAATAATAATTTAAAACTTTTTCTTACTCCTCCCAGAGTTTGTTAAGTTGATCATATTTAAAATTC
TTCTGTCTTCTACAACAAATAATATATTTATTATAACACCAACTACCTCGTTCCAAGTATTACGT
